>Addgene plasmid #229906 | AiP12885 - pAAV-AiE0652m-minBG-SYFP2-WPRE3-BGHpA (Alias: CN2885) | addgene full sequence | sequence record 460614 | Addgene NGS Result
CCTGCAGGCAGCTGCGCGCTCGCTCGCTCACTGAGGCCGCCCGGGCGTCGGGCGACCTTTGGTCGCCCGG
CCTCAGTGAGCGAGCGAGCGCGCAGAGAGGGAGTGGCCAACTCCATCACTAGGGGTTCCTGCGGCCGCAC
GCGTTGTAGAAAATACAGGAAATGGGCTAAAGTAAAAATAACTATGCATCAGGGGGGAAATAAAATGTAT
TGAACGTTTTTTTAAAAATACAATAAATGATGTAGGAATTTGAGTAAAATAGCAGCAAAGTCAAGTAAGT
CTCCTAGAAAGTAAAAATCAAAATGAGAAAACTGAACAAAAATAAGCAAATAGGAACATCATTACAACAT
CTCCATCGTATTCACATGGTTGAAATTATAGAAAAATAAGACGTACGTGTGAAATTTGATTTAAAAAAAA
ATCAACCAAGTGCCCAGAAAAATAGGTGCCTGGAGTACTGAGAGCTAGATTGAGTGTTGAGGCACAATGC
CTTTCTAACTAAAATTCAGGACCCAGTCACACTGTTGGTTGTGAAGGTAGACTTTTTGGAATATGAGGCA
TACAAATTTTAAACCTGTTTCTTCTTGCACATTTTCTATGAAAACTACAGAAGGATGTGCTCCGTTACAA
GAATTCTCGTCTACCAAGAGAAAGGAAAACAAATGGCAGGAAAGTGAGGGATCCAAGACAGGATAGAGGA
GAGACTTTCCAGGAAGAGTATGAAGTGAGAAGTAAAAATAACAAGAACAGCTCCAAACAAGCACTTAGTT
CTCTCTAAAAACTAAAGGAGCTAAAAGACAGGGACCTTTTGGGATGGTGTGTACTATAAAATTCCTGAAA
TCTGATCTGACAAGTGTGTGTGCCAACTGAATTGAAGCATTCTCAATGGTATTGGAAGATAAGGAAGATA
AGCAACCAGTGGCTGAGCTCGGGCTGGGCATAAAAGTCAGGGCAGAGCCATCTATTGCTTACATTTGCTT
CTGGGATCCAGATCTTTCGAAGCTAGCGCTACCGGTCGCCACCATGGTGAGCAAGGGCGAGGAGCTGTTC
ACCGGGGTGGTGCCCATCCTGGTCGAGCTGGACGGCGACGTAAACGGCCACAAGTTCAGCGTGTCCGGCG
AGGGCGAGGGCGATGCCACCTACGGCAAGCTGACCCTGAAGCTGATCTGCACCACCGGCAAGCTGCCCGT
GCCCTGGCCCACCCTCGTGACCACCCTGGGCTACGGCGTGCAGTGCTTCGCCCGCTACCCCGACCACATG
AAGCAGCACGACTTCTTCAAGTCCGCCATGCCCGAAGGCTACGTCCAGGAGCGCACCATCTTCTTCAAGG
ACGACGGCAACTACAAGACCCGCGCCGAGGTGAAGTTCGAGGGCGACACCCTGGTGAACCGCATCGAGCT
GAAGGGCATCGACTTCAAGGAGGACGGCAACATCCTGGGGCACAAGCTGGAGTACAACTACAACAGCCAC
AACGTCTATATCACCGCCGACAAGCAGAAGAACGGCATCAAGGCCAACTTCAAGATCCGCCACAACATCG
AGGACGGCGGCGTGCAGCTCGCCGACCACTACCAGCAGAACACCCCCATCGGCGACGGCCCCGTGCTGCT
GCCCGACAACCACTACCTGAGCTACCAGTCCAAGCTGAGCAAAGACCCCAACGAGAAGCGCGATCACATG
GTCCTGCTGGAGTTCGTGACCGCCGCCGGGATCACTCTCGGCATGGACGAGCTGTACAAGTAAGTCGACG
GCGCGCCGCGGCCGCGAATTCGATATCATAATCAACCTCTGGATTACAAAATTTGTGAAAGATTGACTGG
TATTCTTAACTATGTTGCTCCTTTTACGCTATGTGGATACGCTGCTTTAATGCCTTTGTATCATGCTATT
GCTTCCCGTATGGCTTTCATTTTCTCCTCCTTGTATAAATCCTGGTTAGTTCTTGCCACGGCGGAACTCA
TCGCCGCCTGCCTTGCCCGCTGCTGGACAGGGGCTCGGCTGTTGGGCACTGACAATTCCGTGGCTCGAGA
GATCTTCGACTGTGCCTTCTAGTTGCCAGCCATCTGTTGTTTGCCCCTCCCCCGTGCCTTCCTTGACCCT
GGAAGGTGCCACTCCCACTGTCCTTTCCTAATAAAATGAGGAAATTGCATCGCATTGTCTGAGTAGGTGT
CATTCTATTCTGGGGGGTGGGGTGGGGCAGGACAGCAAGGGGGAGGATTGGGAAGACAATAGCAGGCATG
AGATCTCACGTGCGGACCGAGCGGCCGCAGGAACCCCTAGTGATGGAGTTGGCCACTCCCTCTCTGCGCG
CTCGCTCGCTCACTGAGGCCGGGCGACCAAAGGTCGCCCGACGCCCGGGCTTTGCCCGGGCGGCCTCAGT
GAGCGAGCGAGCGCGCAGCTGCCTGCAGGGGCGCCTGATGCGGTATTTTCTCCTTACGCATCTGTGCGGT
ATTTCACACCGCATA
[95 nt withheld, positions 2466-2560]
T
[46 nt withheld, positions 2562-2607]
C
[141 nt withheld, positions 2609-2749]
CCTTTGACGTTGGAGTCCACGTTCTTT
[37 nt withheld, positions 2777-2813]
ACTCTATCTCGGGCTATTCTTTTGATTTATAAGGGATTTTGCCGATTTCGGTCTATTGGTTAAAAAATGA
GCTGATTTAACAAAAATTTAACGCGAATTTTAACAAAATATTAACGTTTACAATTTTATGGTGCACTCTC
AGTACAATCTGCTCTGATGCCGCATAGTTAAGCCAGCCCCGACACCCGCCAACACCCGCTGACGCGCCCT
GACGGGCTTGTCTGCTCCCGGCATCCGCTTACAGACAAGCTGTGACCGTCTCCGGGAGCTGCATGTGTCA
GAGGTTTTCACCGTCATCACCGAAACGCGCGAGACGAAAGGGCCTCGTGATACGCCTATTTTTATAGGTT
AATGTCATGATAATAATGGTTTCTTAGACGTCAGGTGGCACTTTTCGGGGAAATGTGCGCGGAACCCCTA
TTTGTTTATTTTTCTAAATACATTCAAATATGTATCCGCTCATGAGACAATAACCCTGATAAATGCTTCA
ATAATATTGAAAAAGGAAGAGTATGAGTATTCAACATTTCCGTGTCGCCCTTATTCCCTTTTTTGCGGCA
TTTTGCCTTCCTGTTTTTGCTCACCCAGAAACGCTGGTGAAAGTAAAAGATGCTGAAGATCAGTTGGGTG
CACGAGTGGGTTACATCGAACTGGATCTCAACAGCGGTAAGATCCTTGAGAGTTTTCGCCCCGAAGAACG
TTTTCCAATGATGAGCACTTTTAAAGTTCTGCTATGTGGCGCGGTATTATCCCGTATTGACGCCGGGCAA
GAGCAACTCGGTCGCCGCATACACTATTCTCAGAATGACTTGGTTGAGTACTCACCAGTCACAGAAAAGC
ATCTTACGGATGGCATGACAGTAAGAGAATTATGCAGTGCTGCCATAACCATGAGTGATAACACTGCGGC
CAACTTACTTCTGACAACGATCGGAGGACCGAAGGAGCTAACCGCTTTTTTGCACAACATGGGGGATCAT
GTAACTCGCCTTGATCGTTGGGAACCGGAGCTGAATGAAGCCATACCAAACGACGAGCGTGACACCACGA
TGCCTGTAGCAATGGCAACAACGTTGCGCAAACTATTAACTGGCGAACTACTTACTCTAGCTTCCCGGCA
ACAATTAATAGACTGGATGGAGGCGGATAAAGTTGCAGGACCACTTCTGCGCTCGGCCCTTCCGGCTGGC
TGGTTTATTGCTGATAAATCTGGAGCCGGTGAGCGTGGGTCTCGCGGTATCATTGCAGCACTGGGGCCAG
ATGGTAAGCCCTCCCGTATCGTAGTTATCTACACGACGGGGAGTCAGGCAACTATGGATGAACGAAATAG
ACAGATCGCTGAGATAGGTGCCTCACTGATTAAGCATTGGTAACTGTCAGACCAAGTTTACTCATATATA
CTTTAGATTGATTTAAAACTTCATTTTTAATTTAAAAGGATCTAGGTGAAGATCCTTTTTGATAATCTCA
TGACCAAAATCCCTTAACGTGAGTTTTCGTTCCACTGAGCGTCAGACCCCGTAGAAAAGATCAAAGGATC
TTCTTGAGATCCTTTTTTTCTGCGCGTAATCTGCTGCTTGCAAACAAAAAAACCACCGCTACCAGCGGTG
GTTTGTTTGCCGGATCAAGAGCTACCAACTCTTTTTCCGAAGGTAACTGGCTTCAGCAGAGCGCAGATAC
CAAATACTGTTCTTCTAGTGTAGCCGTAGTTAGGCCACCACTTCAAGAACTCTGTAGCACCGCCTACATA
CCTCGCTCTGCTAATCCTGTTACCAGTGGCTGCTGCCAGTGGCGATAAGTCGTGTCTTACCGGGTTGGAC
TCAAGACGATAGTTACCGGATAAGGCGCAGCGGTCGGGCTGAACGGGGGGTTCGTGCACACAGCCCAGCT
TGGAGCGAACGACCTACACCGAACTGAGATACCTACAGCGTGAGCTATGAGAAAGCGCCACGCTTCCCGA
AGGGAGAAAGGCGGACAGGTATCCGGTAAGCGGCAGGGTCGGAACAGGAGAGCGCACGAGGGAGCTTCCA
GGGGGAAACGCCTGGTATCTTTATAGTCCTGTCGGGTTTCGCCACCTCTGACTTGAGCGTCGATTTTTGT
GATGCTCGTCAGGGGGGCGGAGCCTATGGAAAAACGCCAGCAACGCGGCCTTTTTACGGTTCCTGGCCTT
TTGCTGGCCTTTTGCTCACATGT
Features (pLannotate 1.2.2; 14 found; start..end, strand, type, name):
     12..39      +  repeat_region  AAV2 ITR (fragment): inverted terminal repeat of adeno-associated virus serotype 2 inverted
     68..95      +  repeat_region  AAV2 ITR (fragment): inverted terminal repeat of adeno-associated virus serotype 2 inverted
   1024..1740    +  CDS            SYFP2: SYFP2 is a basic (constitutively fluorescent) yellow fluorescent protein published in 2006, derived from Aequorea victoria. It is reported to be a very rapidly-maturing monomer with moderate acid sensitivity.
   1780..1937    +  misc_feature   WPRE (fragment): woodchuck hepatitis virus posttranscriptional regulatory element
   1943..2023    +  misc_feature   WPRE (fragment): woodchuck hepatitis virus posttranscriptional regulatory element
   2040..2151    +  polyA_signal   bGH poly(A) signal: bovine growth hormone polyadenylation signal
   2269..2409    +  repeat_region  AAV2 ITR: inverted terminal repeat of adeno-associated virus serotype 2 inverted
   2414..2465    -  misc_feature   bom (fragment): basis of mobility region from pBR322
   2484..2939    +  rep_origin     f1 ori (sequence partly withheld): f1 bacteriophage origin of replication; arrow indicates direction of (+) strand synthesis
   2940..2989    -  misc_feature   bom (fragment): basis of mobility region from pBR322
   3091..3126    -  CDS            rop (fragment): Rop protein, which maintains plasmids at low copy number; rop
   3221..3325    +  promoter       AmpR promoter: bla
   3326..4186    +  CDS            AmpR: β-lactamase; bla; confers resistance to ampicillin, carbenicillin, and related antibiotics
   4357..4945    +  rep_origin     ori: high-copy-number ColE1/pMB1/pBR322/pUC origin of replication
