[The description below was written by a language model from this plasmid's Addgene catalogue record and pLannotate feature annotations shown in this document.]
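Description:
AiP12885 - pAAV-AiE0652m-minBG-SYFP2-WPRE3-BGHpA (alias CN2885) is a recombinant AAV transfer plasmid of about 5 kb, built to package an enhancer-driven fluorescent reporter into adeno-associated virus for delivery to the brain. It is maintained in bacteria as a high-copy plasmid through a ColE1/pUC-type origin and selected with ampicillin via the β-lactamase gene and its own promoter. An f1 phage origin is also present, along with small remnants of pBR322 bom and rop sequences. The expression cassette is flanked by AAV2 inverted terminal repeats, which are the cis elements needed for genome replication and encapsidation. The annotation finds a complete ITR on the right side but only short fragments on the left, a common result for these repetitive, hard-to-sequence hairpin regions.

Between the ITRs, the name indicates that the AiE0652m enhancer sits upstream of a minimal beta-globin promoter (minBG). Neither element is called in the feature table, although the unannotated stretch before the reporter is where they would lie. A minimal promoter has little activity alone, so the pattern of expression is expected to be dictated by the enhancer. This pairing drives SYFP2, a rapidly maturing monomeric yellow fluorescent protein derived from Aequorea victoria. It is followed by WPRE3, a shortened woodchuck hepatitis virus posttranscriptional element that appears as two WPRE fragments and boosts transcript expression while saving packaging space, and by the bovine growth hormone polyadenylation signal. The stated purpose is AAV-mediated transgene expression in specific brain cell types, but the record does not specify which cell population AiE0652m targets. The plasmid belongs to a larger collection of enhancer AAVs for genetic access to cortical cell types, with SYFP2 fluorescence reporting where the enhancer is active.
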