Addgene plasmid #229906: AiP12885 - pAAV-AiE0652m-minBG-SYFP2-WPRE3-BGHpA (Alias: CN2885)
Purpose: AiE0652m is an enhancer sequence, designed to drive AAV-mediated transgene expression in specific brain cell types
Depositing lab: Allen Institute for Brain Science & Jonathan Ting. Depositing organization: Allen Institute. Publication: A suite of enhancer AAVs and transgenic mouse lines for genetic access to cortical cell types. Ben-Simon Y, Hooper M, Narayan S, Daigle TL, Dwivedi D, Way SW, Oster A, Stafford DA, Mich JK, Taormina MJ, Martinez RA, Opitz-Araya X, Roth JR, Alexander JR, Allen S, Amster A, Arbuckle J, Ayala A, Baker PM, Bakken TE, Barcelli T, Barta S, Bendrick J, Bertagnolli D, Bielstein C, Bishwakarma P, Bowlus J, Boyer G, Brouner K, Casian B, Casper T, Chakka AB, Chakrabarty R, Chance RK, Chavan S, Clark M, Colbert K, Collman F, Daniel S, Departee M, DiValentin P, Donadio N, Dotson N, Egdorf T, Fliss T, Gabitto M, Garcia J, Gary A, Gasperini M, Gloe J, Goldy J, Gore BB, Graybuck L, Greisman N, Haeseleer F, Halterman C, Haradon Z, Hastings SD, Helback O, Ho W, Hockemeyer D, Huang C, Huff S, Hunker A, Johansen N, Jones D, Juneau Z, Kalmbach B, Kannan M, Khem S, Kussick E, Kutsal R, Larsen R, Lee C, Lee AY, Leibly M, Lenz GH, Li S, Liang E, Lusk N, Madigan Z, Malloy J, Malone J, McCue R, Melchor J, Mollenkopf T, Moosman S, Morin E, Newman D, Ng L, Ngo K, Omstead V, Otto S, Oyama A, Pena N, Pham T, Phillips E, Pom CA, Potekhina L, Ransford S, Ray PL, Rette D, Reynoldson C, Rimorin C, Rocha D, Ruiz A, Sanchez REA, Sawyer L, Sedeno-Cortes A, Sevigny JP, Shapovalova N, Shepard N, Shulga L, Sigler AR, Siverts L, Soliman S, Somasundaram S, Staats B, Stewart K, Szelenyi E, Tieu M, Trader C, Tran A, van Velthoven CTJ, Walker M, Wang Y, Weed N, Wirthlin M, Wood T, Wynalda B, Yao Z, Zhou T, Ariza J, Dee N, Reding M, Ronellenfitch K, Mufti S, Sunkin SM, Smith KA, Esposito L, Waters J, Thyagarajan B, Yao S, Lein ES, Zeng H, Levi BP, Ngai J, Ting JT, Tasic B. Cell. 2025 May 16:S0092-8674(25)00513-6. doi: 10.1016/j.cell.2025.05.002. PubMed 40403729.
Backbone
  Vector backbone: rAAV
  Vector type: AAV
Growth in bacteria
  Bacterial resistance: Ampicillin, 100 μg/mL
  Growth temperature: 30°C
  Growth strain: NEB Stable
  Copy number: High Copy
Gene/Insert
  Gene/Insert name: SYFP2
  Species: Synthetic
  Cloning method: Restriction Enzyme; 5′ cloning site Unknown (unknown if destroyed); 3′ cloning site Unknown (unknown if destroyed)
Terms and licenses: Academic/Nonprofit Terms; Industry Terms: Not Available to Industry
Depositor comments: Allen Institute plasmid alias: CN2885
How to cite: AiP12885 - pAAV-AiE0652m-minBG-SYFP2-WPRE3-BGHpA (Alias: CN2885) was a gift from Allen Institute for Brain Science & Jonathan Ting (Addgene plasmid # 229906 ; http://n2t.net/addgene:229906 ; RRID:Addgene_229906)
